>Addgene plasmid #162369 | pC0.317 ECK120051401 | addgene full sequence | sequence record 323946 | Addgene NGS Result
GAGGCGGTTTGCGTATTGGGCGCTCTTCCGCTTCCTCGCTCACTGACTCGCTGCGCTCGGTCGTTCGGCT
GCGGCGAGCGGTATCAGCTCACTCAAAGGCGGTAATACGGTTATCCACAGAATCAGGGGATAACGCAGGA
AAGAACATGTGAGCAAAAGGCCAGCAAAAGGCCAGGAACCGTAAAAAGGCCGCGTTGCTGGCGTTTTTCC
ATAGGCTCCGCCCCCCTGACGAGCATCACAAAAATCGACGCTCAAGTCAGAGGTGGCGAAACCCGACAGG
ACTATAAAGATACCAGGCGTTTCCCCCTGGAAGCTCCCTCGTGCGCTCTCCTGTTCCGACCCTGCCGCTT
ACCGGATACCTGTCCGCCTTTCTCCCTTCGGGAAGCGTGGCGCTTTCTCATAGCTCACGCTGTAGGTATC
TCAGTTCGGTGTAGGTCGTTCGCTCCAAGCTGGGCTGTGTGCACGAACCCCCCGTTCAGCCCGACCGCTG
CGCCTTATCCGGTAACTATCGTCTTGAGTCCAACCCGGTAAGACACGACTTATCGCCACTGGCAGCAGCC
ACTGGTAACAGGATTAGCAGAGCGAGGTATGTAGGCGGTGCTACAGAGTTCTTGAAGTGGTGGCCTAACT
ACGGCTACACTAGAAGAACAGTATTTGGTATCTGCGCTCTGCTGAAGCCAGTTACCTTCGGAAAAAGAGT
TGGTAGCTCTTGATCCGGCAAACAAACCACCGCTGGTAGCGGTGGTTTTTTTGTTTGCAAGCAGCAGATT
ACGCGCAGAAAAAAAGGATCTCAAGAAGATCCTTTGATCTTTTCTACGGGGTCTGACGCTCAGTGGAACG
AAAACTCACGTTAAGGGATTTTGGTCATGAGATTATCAAAAAGGATCTTCACCTAGATCCTTTTAAATTA
AAAATGAAGTTTTAAATCAATCTAAAGTATATATGAGTAAACTTGGTCTGACAGTTATTTGCCGACTACC
TTGGTGATCTCGCCTTTTACGTAATGGACAAATTCTTCCAACTGATCTGCGCGCGAGGCCAAGCGATCTT
CTTCTTGTCCAAGATAAGCCTGTCTAGCTTCAAGTATGACGGGCTGATACTGGGCCGGCAGGCGCTCCAT
TGCCCAGTCGGCAGCGACATCCTTCGGCGCGATTTTGCCGGTTACTGCGCTGTACCAAATGCGGGACAAC
GTAAGCACTACATTTCGCTCATCGCCAGCCCAGTCGGGCGGCGAGTTCCATAGCGTTAAGGTTTCATTTA
GCGCCTCAAATAGATCCTGTTCAGGAACCGGATCAAAGAGTTCCTCCGCCGCTGGACCTACCAAGGCAAC
GCTATGTTCTCTTGCTTTTGTCAGCAAGATAGCCAGATCAATGTCGATCGTGGCTGGCTCGAAGATACCT
GCAAGAATGTCATTGCGCTGCCATTCTCCAAATTGCAGTTCGCGCTTAGCTGGATAACGCCACGGAATGA
TGTCGTCGTGCACAACAATGGTGACTTCTACAGCGCGGAGAATCTCGCTCTCTCCAGGGGAAGCCGAAGT
TTCCAAAAGGTCGTTGATCAAAGCTCGCCGCGTTGTTTCATCAAGCCTTACGGTCACCGTAACCAGCAAA
TCAATATCGCTGTGTGGCTTCAGGCCGCCATCCACTGCGGAGCCGTACAAATGTACGGCCAGCAACGTCG
GTTCGAGATGGCGCTCGATGACGCCAACTACCTCTGATAGTTGAGTCGATACTTCGGCGATCACCGCTTC
CCTCATGATGTTTAACTTTGTTTTAGGGCGACTGCCCTGCTGCGTAACATCGTTGCTGCTCCATAACATC
AAACATCGACCCACGGCGTAACGCGCTTGCTGCTTGGATGCCCGAGGCATAGACTGTACCCCAAAAAAAA
ACAGTCATAACAAGCCATGAAAACCGCCACTGCGCCGTTACCACCGCTGCGTTCGGTCAAGGTTCTGGAC
CAGTTGCGTGAGCGCATACTCTTCCTTTTTCAATATTATTGAAGCATTTATCAGGGTTATTGTCTCATGA
GCGGATACATATTTGAATGTATTTAGAAAAATAAACAAATAGGGGTTCCGCGCACATTTCCCCGAAAAGT
GCCACCTGACGTCTAAGAAACCATTATTATCATGACATTAACCTATAAAAATAGGCGTATCACGAGGCCC
TTTCGTCCACTGAAGAGCCACTTCGTGGTCTCAAGCGCCACCAATGTAAAAAAGCGCCCTAAAGGCGCTT
TTTTGCTATCTGCGAAGCTGAGACCACAGAGTGATTAATGAATCGGCCAACGCGCGGGGA
Features (pLannotate 1.2.2; 6 found; start..end, strand, type, name):
    206..794     -  rep_origin     ori: high-copy-number ColE1/pMB1/pBR322/pUC origin of replication
    968..1756    -  CDS            aadA: S3AD_ECOLX - Experimental evidence at protein level: Swiss-Prot protein existence level 1. Mediates bacterial resistance to the antibiotics streptomycin and spectinomycin. From Escherichia coli.
   1763..1819    -  CDS            GmR (fragment): gentamycin acetyltransferase; aacC1; confers resistance to gentamycin
   1907..1987    +  CDS            int (fragment): INT2_ECOLX - Protein inferred from homology: Swiss-Prot protein existence level 3. Putative integrase believed to be involved in the insertion of antibiotic resistance genes into plasmids and transposons. From Escherichia coli.
   1978..2082    -  promoter       AmpR promoter: bla
   2274..23      -  CDS            lacI (fragment) (across the origin): lac repressor; lacI; The lac repressor binds to the lac operator to inhibit transcription in E. coli. This inhibition can be relieved by adding lactose or isopropyl-β-D-thiogalactopyranoside (IPTG).
