[The description below was written by a language model from this plasmid's Addgene catalogue record and pLannotate feature annotations shown in this document.]
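Description:
pC0.317 ECK120051401 is a small (about 2.3 kb) Level 0 parts plasmid that carries a single transcription terminator, ECK120051401, as a 47 bp insert in the pICH41276 backbone. "Level 0" is the terminology of hierarchical modular cloning systems, in which basic standardised parts such as promoters, coding sequences and terminators are stored individually and later combined into transcription units. The record itself does not describe the flanking restriction sites or overhangs. The plasmid is maintained in E. coli at high copy number from a ColE1/pUC-type origin of replication. Selection is with spectinomycin, conferred by the aadA aminoglycoside adenylyltransferase gene, which also gives streptomycin resistance.

The automated annotation detects no feature corresponding to the terminator itself, which is unsurprising for so short an element, so its exact position in the sequence is not given. The remaining annotated features are short fragments of a gentamicin acetyltransferase gene, an integron-type integrase and lacI, together with an AmpR (bla) promoter lying upstream of aadA in the same orientation. The fragments look like non-functional remnants of the resistance cassette's origin and of the backbone's construction rather than working genes. The promoter may contribute to expression of the marker, although the record does not say so.

The plasmid has no promoter, reporter or coding payload of its own, and serves purely as a donor of the terminator part. The associated study evaluated and compared the efficiency of transcription terminators across different cyanobacterial species. This places the part within a terminator library used to build and insulate expression cassettes for cyanobacterial engineering.
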