Addgene plasmid #162369: pC0.317 ECK120051401
Purpose: Level 0 transcription terminator
Depositing lab: Alistair McCormick. Depositing organization: University of Edinburgh. Publication: Evaluation and Comparison of the Efficiency of Transcription Terminators in Different Cyanobacterial Species. Gale GAR, Wang B, McCormick AJ. Front Microbiol. 2021 Jan 15;11:624011. doi: 10.3389/fmicb.2020.624011. eCollection 2020. PubMed 33519785.
Backbone
  Vector backbone: pICH41276
Growth in bacteria
  Bacterial resistance: Spectinomycin, 50 μg/mL
  Growth temperature: 37°C
  Growth strain: DH5alpha
  Copy number: High Copy
Gene/Insert
  Gene/Insert name: ECK120051401
  Insert size (bp): 47
Terms and licenses: Academic/Nonprofit Terms; Industry Terms: Not Available to Industry
How to cite: pC0.317 ECK120051401 was a gift from Alistair McCormick (Addgene plasmid # 162369 ; http://n2t.net/addgene:162369 ; RRID:Addgene_162369)
